>Addgene plasmid #120731 | GGE114 | depositor full sequence | sequence record 229341 | Full Sequence
GAAACCGTGCTTAAGAGCAAGTTCCTTGAGGGGGAGCACAGTGCCGGCGTAGGTGAAGTCGTCAATGATG
TCGATATGGGTCTTGATCATGCACACATAAGGTCCGACCTTATCGGCAAGCTCAATGAGCTCCTTGGTGG
TGGTAACATCCAGAGAAGCACACAGGTTGGTTTTCTTGGCTGCCACGAGCTTGAGCACTCGAGCGGCAAA
GGCGGACTTGTGGACGTTAGCTCGAGCTTCGTAGGAGGGCATTTTGGTGGTGAAGAGGAGACTGAAATAA
ATTTAGTCTGCAGAACTTTTTATCGGAACCTTATCTGGGGCAGTGAAGTATATGTTATGGTAATAGTTAC
GAGTTAGTTGAACTTATAGATAGACTGGACTATACGGCTATCGGTCCAAATTAGAAAGAACGTCAATGGC
TCTCTGGGCGCGAATTCGTATAACTTCGTATAGCAGGAGTTATCCGAAGCGAACGGTGAGACCGGATCCC
TAGAGCAATACGCAAACCGCCTCTCCCCGCGCGTTGGCCGATTCATTAATGCAGCTGGCACGACAGGTTT
CCCGACTGGAAAGCGGGCAGTGAGCGCAACGCAATTAATGTGAGTTAGCTCACTCATTAGGCACCCCAGG
CTTTACACTTTATGCTTCCGGCTCGTATGTTGTGTGGAATTGTGAGCGGATAACAATTTCACACATACTA
GAGAAAGAGGAGAAATACTAGATGGCTTCCTCCGAAGACGTTATCAAAGAGTTCATGCGTTTCAAAGTTC
GTATGGAAGGTTCCGTTAACGGTCACGAGTTCGAAATCGAAGGTGAAGGTGAAGGTCGTCCGTACGAAGG
TACCCAGACCGCTAAACTGAAAGTTACCAAAGGTGGTCCGCTGCCGTTCGCTTGGGACATCCTGTCCCCG
CAGTTCCAGTACGGTTCCAAAGCTTACGTTAAACACCCGGCTGACATCCCGGACTACCTGAAACTGTCCT
TCCCGGAAGGTTTCAAATGGGAACGTGTTATGAACTTCGAAGACGGTGGTGTTGTTACCGTTACCCAGGA
CTCCTCCCTGCAAGACGGTGAGTTCATCTACAAAGTTAAACTGCGTGGTACCAACTTCCCGTCCGACGGT
CCGGTTATGCAGAAAAAAACCATGGGTTGGGAAGCTTCCACCGAACGTATGTACCCGGAAGACGGTGCTC
TGAAAGGTGAAATCAAAATGCGTCTGAAACTGAAAGACGGTGGTCACTACGACGCTGAAGTTAAAACCAC
CTACATGGCTAAAAAACCGGTTCAGCTGCCGGGTGCTTACAAAACCGACATCAAACTGGACATCACCTCC
CACAACGAAGACTACACCATCGTTGAACAGTACGAACGTGCTGAAGGTCGTCACTCCACCGGTGCTTAAT
AACGCTGATAGTGCTAGTGTAGATCGCTACTAGAGCCAGGCATCAAATAAAACGAAAGGCTCAGTCGAAA
GACTGGGCCTTTCGTTTTATCTGTTGTTTGTCGGTGAACGCTCTCTACTAGAGTCACACTGGCTCACCTT
CGGGTGGGCCTTTCTGCGTTTATATATGTACAGCGGTCTCTGAGTCATGTGTAACACTCGCTCTGGAGAG
TTAGTCATCCGACAGGGTAACTCTAATCTCCCAACACCTTATTAACTCTGCGTAACTGTAACTCTTCTTG
CCACGTCGATCTTACTCAATTTTCCTGCTCATCATCTGCTGGATTGTTGTCTATCGTCTGGCTCTAATAC
ATTTATTGTTTATTGCCCAAACAACTTTCATTGCACGTAAGTGAATTGTTTTATAACAGCGTTCGCCAAT
TGCTGCGCCATCGTCGTCCGGCTGTCCTACCGTTAGGGGTAGTGTGTCTCACACTACCGAGGTTACTAGA
GTTGGGAAAGCGATACTGCCTCGGACACACCACCTGGGTCTTACGACTGCAGAGAGAATCGGCGTTACCT
CTCTCACAAAGCCCTTCAGTGCGGCCGCTGCGTCTTCCTGCAGTCCGGCAAAAAAGGGCAAGGTGTCACC
ACCCTGCCCTTTTTCTTTAAAACCGAAAAGATTACTTCGCGTTATGCAGGCTTCCTCGCTCACTGACTCG
CTGCGCTCGGTCGTTCGGCTGCGGCGAGCGGTATCAGCTCACTCAAAGGCGGTAATACGGTTATCCACAG
AATCAGGGGATAACGCAGGAAAGAACATGTGAGCAAAAGGCCAGCAAAAGGCCAGGAACCGTAAAAAGGC
CGCGTTGCTGGCGTTTTTCCACAGGCTCCGCCCCCCTGACGAGCATCACAAAAATCGACGCTCAAGTCAG
AGGTGGCGAAACCCGACAGGACTATAAAGATACCAGGCGTTTCCCCCTGGAAGCTCCCTCGTGCGCTCTC
CTGTTCCGACCCTGCCGCTTACCGGATACCTGTCCGCCTTTCTCCCTTCGGGAAGCGTGGCGCTTTCTCA
TAGCTCACGCTGTAGGTATCTCAGTTCGGTGTAGGTCGTTCGCTCCAAGCTGGGCTGTGTGCACGAACCC
CCCGTTCAGCCCGACCGCTGCGCCTTATCCGGTAACTATCGTCTTGAGTCCAACCCGGTAAGACACGACT
TATCGCCACTGGCAGCAGCCACTGGTAACAGGATTAGCAGAGCGAGGTATGTAGGCGGTGCTACAGAGTT
CTTGAAGTGGTGGCCTAACTACGGCTACACTAGAAGAACAGTATTTGGTATCTGCGCTCTGCTGAAGCCA
GTTACCTTCGGAAAAAGAGTTGGTAGCTCTTGATCCGGCAAACAAACCACCGCTGGTAGCGGTGGTTTTT
TTGTTTGCAAGCAGCAGATTACGCGCAGAAAAAAAGGATCTCAAGAAGATCCTTTGATCTTTTCTACGGG
GTCTGACGCTCAGTGGAACGAAAACTCACGTTAAGGGATTTTGGTCATGAGATTATCAAAAAGGATCTTC
ACCTAGATCCTTTTAAATTAAAAATGAAGTTTTAAATCAATCTAAAGTATATATGAGTAAACTTGGTCTG
ACAGTTACCAATGCTTAATCAGTGAGGCACCTATCTCAGCGATCTGTCTATTTCGTTCATCCATAGTTGC
CTGACTCCCCGTCGTGTAGATAACTACGATACGGGAGGGCTTACCATCTGGCCCCAGTGCTGCAATGATA
CCGCGCGACCCACGCTCACCGGCTCCAGATTTATCAGCAATAAACCAGCCAGCCGGAAGGGCCGAGCGCA
GAAGTGGTCCTGCAACTTTATCCGCCTCCATCCAGTCTATTAATTGTTGCCGGGAAGCTAGAGTAAGTAG
TTCGCCAGTTAATAGTTTGCGCAACGTTGTTGCCATTGCTACAGGCATCGTGGTGTCACGCTCGTCGTTT
GGTATGGCTTCATTCAGCTCCGGTTCCCAACGATCAAGGCGAGTTACATGATCCCCCATGTTGTGCAAAA
AAGCGGTTAGCTCCTTCGGTCCTCCGATCGTTGTCAGAAGTAAGTTGGCCGCAGTGTTATCACTCATGGT
TATGGCAGCACTGCATAATTCTCTTACTGTCATGCCATCCGTAAGATGCTTTTCTGTGACTGGTGAGTAC
TCAACCAAGTCATTCTGAGAATAGTGTATGCGGCGACCGAGTTGCTCTTGCCCGGCGTCAATACGGGATA
ATACCGCGCCACATAGCAGAACTTTAAAAGTGCTCATCATTGGAAAACGTTCTTCGGGGCGAAAACTCTC
AAGGATCTTACCGCTGTTGAGATCCAGTTCGATATAACCCACTCGTGCACCCAACTGATCTTCAGCATCT
TTTACTTTCACCAGCGTTTCTGGGTGAGCAAAAACAGGAAGGCAAAATGCCGCAAAAAAGGGAATAAGGG
CGACACGGAAATGTTGAATACTCATACTCTTCCTTTTTCAATATTATTGAAGCATTTATCAGGGTTATTG
TCTCATGAGCGGATACATATTTGAATGTATTTAGAAAAATAAACAAATAGGGGTTCCGCGCACATTTCCC
CGAAAAGTGCCACCTGACGTCTAAGAAACCATTATTATCATGACATTAACCTATAAAAATAGGCGTATCA
CGAGGCAGAATTTCAGATAAAAAAAATCCTTAGCTTTCGCTAAGGATGATTTCTGGAATTCGAAGAGCCT
GCGGCCGCTGTCGGGAACCGCGTTCAGGTGGAACAGGACCACCTCCCTTGCACTTCTTGGTATATCAGTA
TAGGCTGATGTATTCATAGTGGGGTTTTTCATAATAAATTTACTAACGGCAGGCAACATTCACTCGGCTT
AAACGCAAAACGGACCGTCTTGATATCTTCTGACGCATTGACCACCGAGAAATAGTGTTAGTTACCGGGT
GAGTTATTGTTCTTCTACACAGGCGACGCCCATCGTCTAGAGTTGATGTACTAACTCAGATTTCACTACC
TACCCTATCCCTGGTACGCACAAAGCACTTTGCTAGAAGGTATAACTTCGTATAGCATACATTATACGAA
GTTATTCTGAATTCCGAGAAACACAACAACATGCCCCATTGGACAGACCATGCGGATACACAGGTTGTGC
AGTACCATACATACTCGATCAGACAGGTCGTCTGACCATCATACAAGCTGAACAGCGCTCCATACTTGCA
CGCTCTCTATATACACAGTTAAATTACATATCCATAGTCTAACCTCTAACAGTTAATCTTCTGGTAAGCC
TCCCAGCCAGCCTTCTGGTATCGCTTGGCCTCCTCAATAGGATCTCGGTTCTGGCCGTACAGACCTCGGC
CGACAATTATGATATCCGTTCCGGTAGACATGACATCCTCAACAGTTCGGTACTGCTGTCCGAGAGCGTC
TCCCTTGTCGTCAAGACCCACCCCGGGGGTCAGAATAAGCCAGTCCTCAGAGTCGCCCTTAGGTCGGTTC
TGGGCAATGAAGCCAACCACAAACTCGGGGTCGGATCGGGCAAGCTCAATGGTCTGCTTGGAGTACTCGC
CAGTGGCCAGAGAGCCCTTGCAAGACAGCTCGGCCAGCATGAGCAGACCTCTGGCCAGCTTCTCGTTGGG
AGAGGGGACTAGGAACTCCTTGTACTGGGAGTTCTCGTAGTCAGAGACGTCCTCCTTCTTCTGTTCAGAG
ACAGTTTCCTCGGCACCAGCTCGCAGGCCAGCAATGATTCCGGTTCCGGGTACACCGTGGGCGTTGGTGA
TATCGGACCACTCGGCGATTCGGTGACACCGGTACTGGTGCTTGACAGTGTTGCCAATATCTGCGAACTT
TCTGTCCTCGAACAGGAA
Features (pLannotate 1.2.2; 14 found; start..end, strand, type, name):
    496..583     +  CDS            lacI (fragment): lac repressor; lacI; The lac repressor binds to the lac operator to inhibit transcription in E. coli. This inhibition can be relieved by adding lactose or isopropyl-β-D-thiogalactopyranoside (IPTG).
    596..617     +  protein_bind   CAP binding site: CAP binding activates transcription in the presence of cAMP. E. coli catabolite activator protein
    632..662     +  promoter       lac promoter: promoter for the E. coli lac operon
    670..686     +  protein_bind   lac operator: The lac repressor binds to the lac operator to inhibit transcription in E. coli. This inhibition can be relieved by adding lactose or isopropyl-β-D-thiogalactopyranoside (IPTG). lac repressor encoded by lacI
    722..1396    +  CDS            mRFP1: mRFP1 is a basic (constitutively fluorescent) red fluorescent protein published in 2002, derived from Discosoma sp.. It is reported to be a somewhat slowly-maturing monomer with low acid sensitivity.
   1444..1515    +  terminator     rrnB T1 terminator: transcription terminator T1 from the E. coli rrnB gene
   1531..1558    +  terminator     T7Te terminator: phage T7 early transcription terminator
   2004..2061    +  terminator     his operon terminator: This putative transcriptin terminator from the E. coli his operon has a 2-bp deletion introduced during synthesis. Its efficiency has not been determined.
   2256..2844    -  rep_origin     ori: high-copy-number ColE1/pMB1/pBR322/pUC origin of replication
   3015..3875    -  CDS            AmpR: β-lactamase; bla; confers resistance to ampicillin, carbenicillin, and related antibiotics
   3876..3980    -  promoter       AmpR promoter: bla
   4070..4113    -  terminator     bacterial terminator: putative bacterial transcription terminator
   4452..4485    +  protein_bind   loxP: Cre-mediated recombination occurs in the 8-bp core sequence (GCATACAT). Cre recombinase
   4684..246     -  CDS            URA3 (across the origin): PYRF_YEAST - Experimental evidence at protein level: Swiss-Prot protein existence level 1. From Saccharomyces cerevisiae (strain ATCC 204508 / S288c) (Baker's yeast).
