>Addgene plasmid #120731 | GGE114 | addgene full sequence | sequence record 259124 | Addgene NGS Result
GAAACCGTGCTTAAGAGCAAGTTCCTTGAGGGGGAGCACAGTGCTGGCGTAGGTGAAGTCGTCAATGATG
TCGATATGGGTCTTGATCATGCACACATAAGGTCCGACCTTATCGGCAAGCTCAATGAGCTCCTTGGTGG
TGGTAACATCCAGAGAAGCACACAGGTTGGTTTTCTTGGCTGCCACGAGCTTGAGCACTCGAGCGGCAAA
GGCGGACTTGTGGACGTTAGCTCGAGCTTCGTAGGAGGGCATTTTGGTGGTGAAGAGGAGACTGAAATAA
ATTTAGTCTGCAGAACTTTTTATCGGAACCTTATCTGGGGCAGTGAAGTATATGTTATGGTAATAGTTAC
GAGTTAGTTGAACTTATAGATAGACTGGACTATACGGCTATCGGTCCAAATTAGAAAGAACGTCAATGGC
TCTCTGGGCGCGAATTCGTATAACTTCGTATAGCAGGAGTTATCCGAAGCGAACGGAGAGACCGGATCCC
TAGAGCAATACGCAAACCGCCTCTCCCCGCGCGTTGGCCGATTCATTAATGCAGCTGGCACGACAGGTTT
CCCGACTGGAAAGCGGGCAGTGAGCGCAACGCAATTAATGTGAGTTAGCTCACTCATTAGGCACCCCAGG
CTTTACACTTTATGCTTCCGGCTCGTATGTTGTGTGGAATTGTGAGCGGATAACAATTTCACACATACTA
GAGAAAGAGGAGAAATACTAGATGGCTTCCTCCGAAGACGTTATCAAAGAGTTCATGCGTTTCAAAGTTC
GTATGGAAGGTTCCGTTAACGGTCACGAGTTCGAAATCGAAGGTGAAGGTGAAGGTCGTCCGTACGAAGG
TACCCAGACCGCTAAACTGAAAGTTACCAAAGGTGGTCCGCTGCCGTTCGCTTGGGACATCCTGTCCCCG
CAGTTCCAGTACGGTTCCAAAGCTTACGTTAAACACCCGGCTGACATCCCGGACTACCTGAAACTGTCCT
TCCCGGAAGGTTTCAAATGGGAACGTGTTATGAACTTCGAAGACGGTGGTGTTGTTACCGTTACCCAGGA
CTCCTCCCTGCAAGACGGTGAGTTCATCTACAAAGTTAAACTGCGTGGTACCAACTTCCCGTCCGACGGT
CCGGTTATGCAGAAAAAAACCATGGGTTGGGAAGCTTCCACCGAACGTATGTACCCGGAAGACGGTGCTC
TGAAAGGTGAAATCAAAATGCGTCTGAAACTGAAAGACGGTGGTCACTACGACGCTGAAGTTAAAACCAC
CTACATGGCTAAAAAACCGGTTCAGCTGCCGGGTGCTTACAAAACCGACATCAAACTGGACATCACCTCC
CACAACGAAGACTACACCATCGTTGAACAGTACGAACGTGCTGAAGGTCGTCACTCCACCGGTGCTTAAT
AACGCTGATAGTGCTAGTGTAGATCGCTACTAGAGCCAGGCATCAAATAAAACGAAAGGCTCAGTCGAAA
GACTGGGCCTTTCGTTTTATCTGTTGTTTGTCGGTGAACGCTCTCTACTAGAGTCACACTGGCTCACCTT
CGGGTGGGCCTTTCTGCGTTTATATATGTACAGGTCTCTGAGTCATGTGTAACACTCGCTCTGGAGAGTT
AGTCATCCGACAGGGTAACTCTAATCTCCCAACACCTTATTAACTCTGCGTAACTGTAACTCTTCTTGCC
ACGTCGATCTTACTCAATTTTCCTGCTCATCATCTGCTGGATTGTTGTCTATCGTCTGGCTCTAATACAT
TTATTGTTTATTGCCCAAACAACTTTCATTGCACGTAAGTGAATTGTTTTATAACAGCGTTCGCCAATTG
CTGCGCCATCGTCGTCCGGCTGTCCTACCGTTAGGGGTAGTGTGTCTCACACTACCGAGGTTACTAGAGT
TGGGAAAGCGATACTGCCTCGGACACACCACCTGGGTCTTACGACTGCAGAGAGAATCGGCGTTACCTCT
CTCACAAAGCCCTTCAGTGCGGCCGCTGCGTCTTCCTGCAGTCCGGCAAAAAAGGGCAAGGTGTCACCAC
CCTGCCCTTTTTCTTTAAAACCGAAAAGATTACTTCGCGTTATGCAGGCTTCCTCGCTCACTGACTCGCT
GCGCTCGGTCGTTCGGCTGCGGCGAGCGGTATCAGCTCACTCAAAGGCGGTAATACGGTTATCCACAGAA
TCAGGGGATAACGCAGGAAAGAACATGTGAGCAAAAGGCCAGCAAAAGGCCAGGAACCGTAAAAAGGCCG
CGTTGCTGGCGTTTTTCCACAGGCTCCGCCCCCCTGACGAGCATCACAAAAATCGACGCTCAAGTCAGAG
GTGGCGAAACCCGACAGGACTATAAAGATACCAGGCGTTTCCCCCTGGAAGCTCCCTCGTGCGCTCTCCT
GTTCCGACCCTGCCGCTTACCGGATACCTGTCCGCCTTTCTCCCTTCGGGAAGCGTGGCGCTTTCTCATA
GCTCACGCTGTAGGTATCTCAGTTCGGTGTAGGTCGTTCGCTCCAAGCTGGGCTGTGTGCACGAACCCCC
CGTTCAGCCCGACCGCTGCGCCTTATCCGGTAACTATCGTCTTGAGTCCAACCCGGTAAGACACGACTTA
TCGCCACTGGCAGCAGCCACTGGTAACAGGATTAGCAGAGCGAGGTATGTAGGCGGTGCTACAGAGTTCT
TGAAGTGGTGGCCTAACTACGGCTACACTAGAAGAACAGTATTTGGTATCTGCGCTCTGCTGAAGCCAGT
TACCTTCGGAAAAAGAGTTGGTAGCTCTTGATCCGGCAAACAAACCACCGCTGGTAGCGGTGGTTTTTTT
GTTTGCAAGCAGCAGATTACGCGCAGAAAAAAAGGATCTCAAGAAGATCCTTTGATCTTTTCTACGGGGT
CTGACGCTCAGTGGAACGAAAACTCACGTTAAGGGATTTTGGTCATGAGATTATCAAAAAGGATCTTCAC
CTAGATCCTTTTAAATTAAAAATGAAGTTTTAAATCAATCTAAAGTATATATGAGTAAACTTGGTCTGAC
AGTTACCAATGCTTAATCAGTGAGGCACCTATCTCAGCGATCTGTCTATTTCGTTCATCCATAGTTGCCT
GACTCCCCGTCGTGTAGATAACTACGATACGGGAGGGCTTACCATCTGGCCCCAGTGCTGCAATGATACC
GCGCGACCCACGCTCACCGGCTCCAGATTTATCAGCAATAAACCAGCCAGCCGGAAGGGCCGAGCGCAGA
AGTGGTCCTGCAACTTTATCCGCCTCCATCCAGTCTATTAATTGTTGCCGGGAAGCTAGAGTAAGTAGTT
CGCCAGTTAATAGTTTGCGCAACGTTGTTGCCATTGCTACAGGCATCGTGGTGTCACGCTCGTCGTTTGG
TATGGCTTCATTCAGCTCCGGTTCCCAACGATCAAGGCGAGTTACATGATCCCCCATGTTGTGCAAAAAA
GCGGTTAGCTCCTTCGGTCCTCCGATCGTTGTCAGAAGTAAGTTGGCCGCAGTGTTATCACTCATGGTTA
TGGCAGCACTGCATAATTCTCTTACTGTCATGCCATCCGTAAGATGCTTTTCTGTGACTGGTGAGTACTC
AACCAAGTCATTCTGAGAATAGTGTATGCGGCGACCGAGTTGCTCTTGCCCGGCGTCAATACGGGATAAT
ACCGCGCCACATAGCAGAACTTTAAAAGTGCTCATCATTGGAAAACGTTCTTCGGGGCGAAAACTCTCAA
GGATCTTACCGCTGTTGAGATCCAGTTCGATGTAACCCACTCGTGCACCCAACTGATCTTCAGCATCTTT
TACTTTCACCAGCGTTTCTGGGTGAGCAAAAACAGGAAGGCAAAATGCCGCAAAAAAGGGAATAAGGGCG
ACACGGAAATGTTGAATACTCATACTCTTCCTTTTTCAATATTATTGAAGCATTTATCAGGGTTATTGTC
TCATGAGCGGATACATATTTGAATGTATTTAGAAAAATAAACAAATAGGGGTTCCGCGCACATTTCCCCG
AAAAGTGCCACCTGACGTCTAAGAAACCATTATTATCATGACATTAACCTATAAAAATAGGCGTATCACG
AGGCAGAATTTCAGATAAAAAAAATCCTTAGCTTTCGCTAAGGATGATTTCTGGAATTCGAAGAGCCTGC
GGCCGCTGTCGGGAACCGCGTTCAGGTGGAACAGGACCACCTCCCTTGCACTTCTTGGTATATCAGTATA
GGCTGATGTATTCATAGTGGGGTTTTTCATAATAAATTTACTAACGGCAGGCAACATTCACTCGGCTTAA
ACGCAAAACGGACCGTCTTGATATCTTCTGACGCATTGACCACCGAGAAATAGTGTTAGTTACCGGGTGA
GTTATTGTTCTTCTACACAGGCGACGCCCATCGTCTAGAGTTGATGTACTAACTCAGATTTCACTACCTA
CCCTATCCCTGGTACGCACAAAGCACTTTGCTAGAAGGTATAACTTCGTATAGCATACATTATACGAAGT
TATTCTGAATTCCGAGAAACACAACAACATGCCCCATTGGACAGATCATGCGGATACACAGGTTGTGCAG
TATCATACATACTCGATCAGACAGGTCGTCTGACCATCATACAAGCTGAACAAGCGCTCCATACTTGCAC
GCTCTCTATATACACAGTTAAATTACATATCCATAGTCTAACCTCTAACAGTTAATCTTCTGGTAAGCCT
CCCAGCCAGCCTTCTGGTATCGCTTGGCCTCCTCGATAGGATCTCGGTTCTGGCCGTACAGACCTCGGCC
GACAATTATGATATCCGTTCCGGTAGACATGACATCCTCAACAGTTCGGTACTGCTGTCCGAGAGCGTCT
CCCTTGTCGTCAAGACCCACCCCGGGGGTCAGAATAAGCCAGTCCTCAGAGTCGCCCTTAGGTCGGTTCT
GGGCAACGAAGCCAACCACAAACTCGGGGTCGGATCGGGCAAGCTCAATGGTCTGCTTGGAGTACTCGCC
AGTGGCCAGAGAGCCCTTGCAAGACAGCTCGGCCAGCATGAGCAGACCTCTGGCCAGCTTCTCGTTGGGA
GAGGGGACCAGGAACTCCTTGTACTGGGAGTTCTCGTAGTCAGAGACGTCCTCCTTCTTCTGTTCAGAGA
CAGTTTCCTCGGCACCAGCTCGCAGGCCAGCAATGATTCCGGTTCCGGGTACACCGTGGGCGTTGGTGAT
ATCGGACCACTCGGCGATTCGGTAGACACCGTTCTTGTACTGGTGCTTGACAGTGTTGCCAATATCTGCG
AACTTTCTGTCCTCGAACAGGAA
Features (pLannotate 1.2.2; 14 found; start..end, strand, type, name):
    496..583     +  CDS            lacI (fragment): lac repressor; lacI; The lac repressor binds to the lac operator to inhibit transcription in E. coli. This inhibition can be relieved by adding lactose or isopropyl-β-D-thiogalactopyranoside (IPTG).
    596..617     +  protein_bind   CAP binding site: CAP binding activates transcription in the presence of cAMP. E. coli catabolite activator protein
    632..662     +  promoter       lac promoter: promoter for the E. coli lac operon
    670..686     +  protein_bind   lac operator: The lac repressor binds to the lac operator to inhibit transcription in E. coli. This inhibition can be relieved by adding lactose or isopropyl-β-D-thiogalactopyranoside (IPTG). lac repressor encoded by lacI
    722..1396    +  CDS            mRFP1: mRFP1 is a basic (constitutively fluorescent) red fluorescent protein published in 2002, derived from Discosoma sp.. It is reported to be a somewhat slowly-maturing monomer with low acid sensitivity.
   1444..1515    +  terminator     rrnB T1 terminator: transcription terminator T1 from the E. coli rrnB gene
   1531..1558    +  terminator     T7Te terminator: phage T7 early transcription terminator
   2002..2059    +  terminator     his operon terminator: This putative transcriptin terminator from the E. coli his operon has a 2-bp deletion introduced during synthesis. Its efficiency has not been determined.
   2254..2842    -  rep_origin     ori: high-copy-number ColE1/pMB1/pBR322/pUC origin of replication
   3013..3873    -  CDS            AmpR: β-lactamase; bla; confers resistance to ampicillin, carbenicillin, and related antibiotics
   3874..3978    -  promoter       AmpR promoter: bla
   4068..4111    -  terminator     bacterial terminator: putative bacterial transcription terminator
   4450..4483    +  protein_bind   loxP: Cre-mediated recombination occurs in the 8-bp core sequence (GCATACAT). Cre recombinase
   4683..246     -  CDS            URA3 (across the origin): PYRF_YEAST - Experimental evidence at protein level: Swiss-Prot protein existence level 1. From Saccharomyces cerevisiae (strain ATCC 204508 / S288c) (Baker's yeast).
