[The description below was written by a language model from this plasmid's Addgene catalogue record and pLannotate feature annotations shown in this document.]
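Description:
GGE114 is an empty destination vector from a modular Golden Gate toolkit for Yarrowia lipolytica, built on the pSB1A3-GB3 backbone and intended to receive assembled expression cassettes that will later be transformed into this yeast. In E. coli it is maintained as a high-copy plasmid through a ColE1/pUC-type origin and selected with ampicillin via the β-lactamase gene and its native promoter. The backbone is insulated by several bacterial transcription terminators, including a his operon terminator and a putative terminator upstream of the resistance cassette.

The position where an assembly is inserted appears to be occupied by a bacterial mRFP1 cassette. This consists of a CAP binding site, lac promoter and lac operator (preceded by a residual lacI fragment) driving mRFP1, followed by the rrnB T1 and T7Te terminators. In Golden Gate destination vectors such a cassette usually serves as a red-colony dropout marker, so that colonies in which the assembly has replaced it can be told apart from those carrying the parent vector. The record does not itself describe this role, nor does it annotate the type IIS sites.

The catalogue entry says the vector already carries some of the parts needed for Y. lipolytica transformation. Consistent with this, the annotation finds a URA3-type orotidine-5'-phosphate decarboxylase coding sequence, an auxotrophic marker for uracil prototrophy. It was identified by similarity to the S. cerevisiae protein, so its actual species of origin is not established by the table. One loxP site is annotated near the marker, which may relate to Cre-mediated marker handling, though only a single site was detected. No yeast replication origin or integration sequences are annotated. The two sequence records, depositor and NGS, differ by a few nucleotides in length but give the same feature set.
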