Addgene plasmid #120731: GGE114
Purpose: (Empty Backbone) Part of GoldenGate Yarrowia lipolytica toolkit for assembling an expression plasmid for Y. lipolytic yeast. Destination vector for the insertion of the assembly. It already has some of the parts needed for transformation in Y. lipolytica
Depositing lab: Tristan Rossignol. Depositing organization: INRAE Jouy-en-Josas. Publication: A modular Golden Gate toolkit for Yarrowia lipolytica synthetic biology. Larroude M, Park YK, Soudier P, Kubiak M, Nicaud JM, Rossignol T. Microb Biotechnol. 2019 May 31. doi: 10.1111/1751-7915.13427. PubMed 31148366.
Backbone
  Vector backbone: pSB1A3-GB3
  Vector type: Cloning/assembly plasmid
Growth in bacteria
  Bacterial resistance: Ampicillin, 100 μg/mL
  Growth temperature: 37°C
  Growth strain: DH5alpha
  Copy number: High Copy
Gene/Insert
  Gene/Insert name: None
Terms and licenses: Academic/Nonprofit Terms; Industry Terms: Not Available to Industry
How to cite: GGE114 was a gift from Tristan Rossignol (Addgene plasmid # 120731 ; http://n2t.net/addgene:120731 ; RRID:Addgene_120731)
